Addgene plasmid #121466: pGEX/PD-L1 WT
Purpose: Expression of GST-human PD-L1 in E. Coli
Depositing lab: Mien-Chie Hung. Depositing organization: University of Texas MD Anderson Cancer Center. Publication: Glycosylation and stabilization of programmed death ligand-1 suppresses T-cell activity. Li CW, Lim SO, Xia W, Lee HH, Chan LC, Kuo CW, Khoo KH, Chang SS, Cha JH, Kim T, Hsu JL, Wu Y, Hsu JM, Yamaguchi H, Ding Q, Wang Y, Yao J, Lee CC, Wu HJ, Sahin AA, Allison JP, Yu D, Hortobagyi GN, Hung MC. Nat Commun. 2016 Aug 30;7:12632. doi: 10.1038/ncomms12632. PubMed 27572267.
Backbone
  Vector backbone: pGEX-6P-1
  Backbone size w/o insert (bp): 4984
  Total vector size (bp): 5884
  Vector type: Bacterial Expression
Growth in bacteria
  Bacterial resistance: Ampicillin, 100 μg/mL
  Growth temperature: 37°C
  Growth strain: DH5alpha
  Copy number: Unknown
Gene/Insert
  Gene/Insert name: CD274 (alt name: PD-L1)
  Species: H. sapiens (human)
  Entrez Gene: CD274 (a.k.a. ADMIO5, B7-H, B7H1, PD-L1, PDCD1L1, PDCD1LG1, PDL1, hPD-L1)
  Promoter: Tac
  Tag / fusion protein: GST (N terminal on backbone)
  Cloning method: Restriction Enzyme; 5′ cloning site SalI (not destroyed); 3′ cloning site NotI (not destroyed)
  Sequencing primers: 5′ pGEXF
Terms and licenses: Academic/Nonprofit Terms; Industry Terms: Not Available to Industry
How to cite: pGEX/PD-L1 WT was a gift from Mien-Chie Hung (Addgene plasmid # 121466 ; http://n2t.net/addgene:121466 ; RRID:Addgene_121466)
