[The description below was written by a language model from this plasmid's Addgene catalogue record and pLannotate feature annotations shown in this document.]
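Description:
pGEX/PD-L1 WT is a bacterial expression plasmid built on the pGEX-6P-1 backbone for producing human PD-L1 (CD274) as a glutathione S-transferase fusion protein in E. coli. It replicates from a ColE1/pMB1-type origin and is selected with ampicillin through the β-lactamase (AmpR) gene and its own promoter; the catalogue lists copy number as unknown. Short fragments of rop and the pBR322 bom region, along with a lac promoter/lacZα segment and a small yciV fragment, appear in the annotation as backbone remnants rather than functional payload.

The expression cassette is driven by the tac promoter, a strong trp/lac hybrid, followed by a lac operator. The plasmid carries its own lacI gene with its promoter, so the lac repressor keeps the cassette off until transcription is induced with IPTG. Downstream lies the Schistosoma japonicum GST coding sequence, supplied by the backbone as an N-terminal tag, followed after a short linker by the CD274 open reading frame, which was inserted between SalI and NotI sites that both remain intact. The annotated CD274 feature spans about 870 nt, in line with the roughly 900 bp insert implied by the catalogue sizes; the sequenced record is slightly shorter (5,855 nt) than the stated total of 5,884 bp.

The GST moiety allows affinity purification on glutathione resin and pull-down style assays. "WT" denotes the unmutated PD-L1 sequence. The associated work concerns PD-L1 glycosylation and stability, for which bacterially made, non-glycosylated GST–PD-L1 would be a suitable recombinant substrate or binding partner, though the record itself states only expression in E. coli.
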