Features (pLannotate 1.2.2; 17 found; start..end, strand, type, name):
    105..126     +  protein_bind   CAP binding site: CAP binding activates transcription in the presence of cAMP. E. coli catabolite activator protein
    141..171     +  promoter       lac promoter: promoter for the E. coli lac operon
    179..195     +  protein_bind   lac operator: The lac repressor binds to the lac operator to inhibit transcription in E. coli. This inhibition can be relieved by adding lactose or isopropyl-β-D-thiogalactopyranoside (IPTG). lac repressor encoded by lacI
    215..388     +  CDS            lacZα: LacZα fragment of β-galactosidase; lacZ fragment
    652..768     -  CDS            yciV (fragment): RNAAM_ECOLI - Also known as trpH From Escherichia coli (strain K12).
    844..872     +  promoter       tac promoter: strong E. coli promoter; hybrid between the trp and lac UV5 promoters
    880..896     +  protein_bind   lac operator: The lac repressor binds to the lac operator to inhibit transcription in E. coli. This inhibition can be relieved by adding lactose or isopropyl-β-D-thiogalactopyranoside (IPTG). lac repressor encoded by lacI
    919..1572    +  CDS            GST26_SCHJA: Experimental evidence at protein level: Swiss-Prot protein existence level 1. GST isoenzymes appear to play a central role in the parasite detoxification system. Other functions are also suspected including a role in increasing the solubility of haematin in the parasite gut. From Schistosoma japonicum (Blood fluke).
   1633..2502    +  CDS            CD274: PD1L1_HUMAN - Also known as B7H1, PDCD1L1, PDCD1LG1, PDL1. Experimental evidence at protein level: Swiss-Prot protein existence level 1. The PDCD1-mediated inhibitory pathway is exploited by tumors to attenuate anti-tumor immunity and escape destruction by the immune system, thereby facilitating tumor survival (PubMed:28813417, PubMed:28813410). The interaction with PDCD1/PD-1 inhibits cytotoxic T lymphocytes (CTLs) effector function (By similarity). The blockage of the PDCD1-mediated pathway results in the reversal of the exhausted T- cell phenotype and the normalization of the anti-tumor res
   2533..2572    +  CDS            rop (fragment): Rop protein, which maintains plasmids at low copy number; rop
   2674..2714    +  misc_feature   bom (fragment): basis of mobility region from pBR322
   2819..2923    +  promoter       AmpR promoter: bla
   2924..3784    +  CDS            AmpR: β-lactamase; bla; confers resistance to ampicillin, carbenicillin, and related antibiotics
   3955..4543    +  rep_origin     ori: high-copy-number ColE1/pMB1/pBR322/pUC origin of replication
   4729..4780    -  misc_feature   bom (fragment): basis of mobility region from pBR322
   4787..4864    +  promoter       lacI promoter: lacI
   4865..92      +  CDS            lacI (across the origin): lac repressor; lacI; The lac repressor binds to the lac operator to inhibit transcription in E. coli. This inhibition can be relieved by adding lactose or isopropyl-β-D-thiogalactopyranoside (IPTG).
>Addgene plasmid #121466 | pGEX/PD-L1 WT | addgene full sequence | sequence record 236035 | Addgene NGS Result
CGCCCAATACGCAAACCGCCTCTCCCCGCGCGTTGGCCGATTCATTAATGCAGCTGGCACGACAGGTTTC
CCGACTGGAAAGCGGGCAGTGAGCGCAACGCAATTAATGTAAGTTAGCTCACTCATTAGGCACCCCAGGC
TTTACACTTTATGCTTCCGGCTCGTATGTTGTGTGGAATTGTGAGCGGATAACAATTTCACACAGGAAAC
AGCTATGACCATGATTACGGATTCACTGGCCGTCGTTTTACAACGTCGTGACTGGGAAAACCCTGGCGTT
ACCCAACTTAATCGCCTTGCAGCACATCCCCCTTTCGCCAGCTGGCGTAATAGCGAAGAGGCCCGCACCG
ATCGCCCTTCCCAACAGTTGCGCAGCCTGAATGGCGAATGGCGCTTTGCCTGGTTTCCGGCACCAGAAGC
GGTGCCGGAAAGCTGGCTGGAGTGCGATCTTCCTGAGGCCGATACTGTCGTCGTCCCCTCAAACTGGCAG
ATGCACGGTTACGATGCGCCCATCTACACCAACGTGACCTATCCCATTACGGTCAATCCGCCGTTTGTTC
CCACGGAGAATCCGACGGGTTGTTACTCGCTCACATTTAATGTTGATGAAAGCTGGCTACAGGAAGGCCA
GACGCGAATTATTTTTGATGGCGTTGGAATTAGCTTATCGACTGCACGGTGCACCAATGCTTCTGGCGTC
AGGCAGCCATCGGAAGCTGTGGTATGGCTGTGCAGGTCGTAAATCACTGCATAATTCGTGTCGCTCAAGG
CGCACTCCCGTTCTGGATAATGTTTTTTGCGCCGACATCATAACGGTTCTGGCAAATATTCTGAAATGAG
CTGTTGACAATTAATCATCGGCTCGTATAATGTGTGGAATTGTGAGCGGATAACAATTTCACACAGGAAA
CAGTATTCATGTCCCCTATACTAGGTTATTGGAAAATTAAGGGCCTTGTGCAACCCACTCGACTTCTTTT
GGAATATCTTGAAGAAAAATATGAAGAGCATTTGTATGAGCGCGATGAAGGTGATAAATGGCGAAACAAA
AAGTTTGAATTGGGTTTGGAGTTTCCCAATCTTCCTTATTATATTGATGGTGATGTTAAATTAACACAGT
CTATGGCCATCATACGTTATATAGCTGACAAGCACAACATGTTGGGTGGTTGTCCAAAAGAGCGTGCAGA
GATTTCAATGCTTGAAGGAGCGGTTTTGGATATTAGATACGGTGTTTCGAGAATTGCATATAGTAAAGAC
TTTGAAACTCTCAAAGTTGATTTTCTTAGCAAGCTACCTGAAATGCTGAAAATGTTCGAAGATCGTTTAT
GTCATAAAACATATTTAAATGGTGATCATGTAACCCATCCTGACTTCATGTTGTATGACGCTCTTGATGT
TGTTTTATACATGGACCCAATGTGCCTGGATGCGTTCCCAAAATTAGTTTGTTTTAAAAAACGTATTGAA
GCTATCCCACAAATTGATAAGTACTTGAAATCCAGCAAGTATATAGCATGGCCTTTGCAGGGCTGGCAAG
CCACGTTTGGTGGTGGCGACCATCCTCCAAAATCGGATCTGGAAGTTCTGTTCCAGGGGCCCCTGGGATC
CCCGGAATTCGCCCTTGTCGACATGAGGATATTTGCTGTCTTTATATTCATGACCTACTGGCATTTGCTG
AACGCATTTACTGTCACGGTTCCCAAGGACCTATATGTGGTAGAGTATGGTAGCAATATGACAATTGAAT
GCAAATTCCCAGTAGAAAAACAATTAGACCTGGCTGCACTAATTGTCTATTGGGAAATGGAGGATAAGAA
CATTATTCAATTTGTGCATGGAGAGGAAGACCTGAAGGTTCAGCATAGTAGCTACAGACAGAGGGCCCGG
CTGTTGAAGGACCAGCTCTCCCTGGGAAATGCTGCACTTCAGATCACAGATGTGAAATTGCAGGATGCAG
GGGTGTACCGCTGCATGATCAGCTATGGTGGTGCCGACTACAAGCGAATTACTGTGAAAGTCAATGCCCC
ATACAACAAAATCAACCAAAGAATTTTGGTTGTGGATCCAGTCACCTCTGAACATGAACTGACATGTCAG
GCTGAGGGCTACCCCAAGGCCGAAGTCATCTGGACAAGCAGTGACCATCAAGTCCTGAGTGGTAAGACCA
CCACCACCAATTCCAAGAGAGAGGAGAAGCTTTTCAATGTGACCAGCACACTGAGAATCAACACAACAAC
TAATGAGATTTTCTACTGCACTTTTAGGAGATTAGATCCTGAGGAAAACCATACAGCTGAATTGGTCATC
CCAGAACTACCTCTGGCACATCCTCCAAATGAAAGGACTCACTTGGTAATTCTGGGAGCCATCTTATTAT
GCCTTGGTGTAGCACTGACATTCATCTTCCGTTTAAGAAAAGGGAGAATGATGGATGTGAAAAAATGTGG
CATCCAAGATACAAACTCAAAGAAGCAAAGTGATACACATTTGGAGGAGACGTAAGCGGCCGCATCGTGA
CTGACTGACGATCTGCCTCGCGCGTTTCGGTGATGACGGTGAAAACCTCTGACACATGCAGCTCCCGGAG
ACGGTCACAGCTTGTCTGTAAGCGGATGCCGGGAGCAGACAAGCCCGTCAGGGCGCGTCAGCGGGTGTTG
GCGGGTGTCGGGGCGCAGCCATGACCCAGTCACGTAGCGATAGCGGAGTGTATAATTCTTGAAGACGAAA
GGGCCTCGTGATACGCCTATTTTTATAGGTTAATGTCATGATAATAATGGTTTCTTAGACGTCAGGTGGC
ACTTTTCGGGGAAATGTGCGCGGAACCCCTATTTGTTTATTTTTCTAAATACATTCAAATATGTATCCGC
TCATGAGACAATAACCCTGATAAATGCTTCAATAATATTGAAAAAGGAAGAGTATGAGTATTCAACATTT
CCGTGTCGCCCTTATTCCCTTTTTTGCGGCATTTTGCCTTCCTGTTTTTGCTCACCCAGAAACGCTGGTG
AAAGTAAAAGATGCTGAAGATCAGTTGGGTGCACGAGTGGGTTACATCGAACTGGATCTCAACAGCGGTA
AGATCCTTGAGAGTTTTCGCCCCGAAGAACGTTTTCCAATGATGAGCACTTTTAAAGTTCTGCTATGTGG
CGCGGTATTATCCCGTGTTGACGCCGGGCAAGAGCAACTCGGTCGCCGCATACACTATTCTCAGAATGAC
TTGGTTGAGTACTCACCAGTCACAGAAAAGCATCTTACGGATGGCATGACAGTAAGAGAATTATGCAGTG
CTGCCATAACCATGAGTGATAACACTGCGGCCAACTTACTTCTGACAACGATCGGAGGACCGAAGGAGCT
AACCGCTTTTTTGCACAACATGGGGGATCATGTAACTCGCCTTGATCGTTGGGAACCGGAGCTGAATGAA
GCCATACCAAACGACGAGCGTGACACCACGATGCCTGCAGCAATGGCAACAACGTTGCGCAAACTATTAA
CTGGCGAACTACTTACTCTAGCTTCCCGGCAACAATTAATAGACTGGATGGAGGCGGATAAAGTTGCAGG
ACCACTTCTGCGCTCGGCCCTTCCGGCTGGCTGGTTTATTGCTGATAAATCTGGAGCCGGTGAGCGTGGG
TCTCGCGGTATCATTGCAGCACTGGGGCCAGATGGTAAGCCCTCCCGTATCGTAGTTATCTACACGACGG
GGAGTCAGGCAACTATGGATGAACGAAATAGACAGATCGCTGAGATAGGTGCCTCACTGATTAAGCATTG
GTAACTGTCAGACCAAGTTTACTCATATATACTTTAGATTGATTTAAAACTTCATTTTTAATTTAAAAGG
ATCTAGGTGAAGATCCTTTTTGATAATCTCATGACCAAAATCCCTTAACGTGAGTTTTCGTTCCACTGAG
CGTCAGACCCCGTAGAAAAGATCAAAGGATCTTCTTGAGATCCTTTTTTTCTGCGCGTAATCTGCTGCTT
GCAAACAAAAAAACCACCGCTACCAGCGGTGGTTTGTTTGCCGGATCAAGAGCTACCAACTCTTTTTCCG
AAGGTAACTGGCTTCAGCAGAGCGCAGATACCAAATACTGTCCTTCTAGTGTAGCCGTAGTTAGGCCACC
ACTTCAAGAACTCTGTAGCACCGCCTACATACCTCGCTCTGCTAATCCTGTTACCAGTGGCTGCTGCCAG
TGGCGATAAGTCGTGTCTTACCGGGTTGGACTCAAGACGATAGTTACCGGATAAGGCGCAGCGGTCGGGC
TGAACGGGGGGTTCGTGCACACAGCCCAGCTTGGAGCGAACGACCTACACCGAACTGAGATACCTACAGC
GTGAGCTATGAGAAAGCGCCACGCTTCCCGAAGGGAGAAAGGCGGACAGGTATCCGGTAAGCGGCAGGGT
CGGAACAGGAGAGCGCACGAGGGAGCTTCCAGGGGGAAACGCCTGGTATCTTTATAGTCCTGTCGGGTTT
CGCCACCTCTGACTTGAGCGTCGATTTTTGTGATGCTCGTCAGGGGGGCGGAGCCTATGGAAAAACGCCA
GCAACGCGGCCTTTTTACGGTTCCTGGCCTTTTGCTGGCCTTTTGCTCACATGTTCTTTCCTGCGTTATC
CCCTGATTCTGTGGATAACCGTATTACCGCCTTTGAGTGAGCTGATACCGCTCGCCGCAGCCGAACGACC
GAGCGCAGCGAGTCAGTGAGCGAGGAAGCGGAAGAGCGCCTGATGCGGTATTTTCTCCTTACGCATCTGT
GCGGTATTTCACACCGCATAAATTCCGACACCATCGAATGGCGCAAAACCTTTCGCGGTATGGCATGATA
GCGCCCGGAAGAGAGTCAATTCAGGGTGGTGAATGTGAAACCAGTAACGTTATACGATGTCGCAGAGTAT
GCCGGTGTCTCTTATCAGACCGTTTCCCGCGTGGTGAACCAGGCCAGCCACGTTTCTGCGAAAACGCGGG
AAAAAGTGGAAGCGGCGATGGCGGAGCTGAATTACATTCCCAACCGCGTGGCACAACAACTGGCGGGCAA
ACAGTCGTTGCTGATTGGCGTTGCCACCTCCAGTCTGGCCCTGCACGCGCCGTCGCAAATTGTCGCGGCG
ATTAAATCTCGCGCCGATCAACTGGGTGCCAGCGTGGTGGTGTCGATGGTAGAACGAAGCGGCGTCGAAG
CCTGTAAAGCGGCGGTGCACAATCTTCTCGCGCAACGCGTCAGTGGGCTGATCATTAACTATCCGCTGGA
TGACCAGGATGCCATTGCTGTGGAAGCTGCCTGCACTAATGTTCCGGCGTTATTTCTTGATGTCTCTGAC
CAGACACCCATCAACAGTATTATTTTCTCCCATGAAGACGGTACGCGACTGGGCGTGGAGCATCTGGTCG
CATTGGGTCACCAGCAAATCGCGCTGTTAGCGGGCCCATTAAGTTCTGTCTCGGCGCGTCTGCGTCTGGC
TGGCTGGCATAAATATCTCACTCGCAATCAAATTCAGCCGATAGCGGAACGGGAAGGCGACTGGAGTGCC
ATGTCCGGTTTTCAACAAACCATGCAAATGCTGAATGAGGGCATCGTTCCCACTGCGATGCTGGTTGCCA
ACGATCAGATGGCGCTGGGCGCAATGCGCGCCATTACCGAGTCCGGGCTGCGCGTTGGTGCGGATATCTC
GGTAGTGGGATACGACGATACCGAAGACAGCTCATGTTATATCCCGCCGTTAACCACCATCAAACAGGAT
TTTCGCCTGCTGGGGCAAACCAGCGTGGACCGCTTGCTGCAACTCTCTCAGGGCCAGGCGGTGAAGGGCA
ATCAGCTGTTGCCCGTCTCACTGGTGAAAAGAAAAACCACGCTAG
